>Addgene plasmid #27051 | pTE-0X38-GCT5 | addgene partial sequence | sequence record 33309 | 27051 with GFP-F
AGAGCTCTCAAGGATCCGACGCCAGCTAATGATATCGCTGCAGGTTTAAACGCGGCCGCAAACAGTATTA
AACGCAAAAAGGCCATCCGTCAGGATGGCCTTCTGCTTAGCTAATCAACTAGTTCTAGCTGCATTAATGA
ATCGGCCAACGCGCGGGGAGAGGCGGTTTGCGTATTGGGCGCTCTTCCGCTTCCTCGCTCACTGACTCGC
TGCGCTCGGTCGTTCGGCTGCGGCGAGCGGTATCAGCTCACTCAAAGGCGGTAATACGGTTATCCACAGA
ATCAGGGGATAACGCAGGAAAGAACATGTGAGCAAAAGGCCAGCAAAAGGCCAGGAACCGTAAAAAGGCC
GCGTTGCTGGCGTTTTTCCATAGGCTCCGCCCCCCTGACGAGCATCACAAAAATCGACGCTCAAGTCAGA
GGTGGCGAAACCCGACAGGACTATAAAGATACCAGGCGTTTCCCCCTGGAAGCTCCCTCGTGCGCTCTCC
TGTTCCGACCCTGCCGCTTACCGGATACCTGTCCGCCTTTCTCCCTTCGGGAAGCGTGGCGCTTTCTCAT
AGCTCACGCTGTAGGTATCTCAGTTCGGTGTAGGTCGTTCGCTCCAAGCTGGGCTGTGTGCACGAACCCC
CCGTTCAGCCCGACCGCTGCGCCTTATCCGGTAACTATCGTCTTGAGTCCAACCCGGTAAGACACGACTT
ATCGCCACTGGCAGCAGCCACTGGTAACAGGATTAGCAGAGCGAGGTATGTAGGCGGTGCTACAGAGTTC
TTGAAGTGGTGGCCTAACTACGGCTACACTAGAAGAACAGTATTTGGTATCTGCGCTCTGCT
