[The description below was written by a language model from this plasmid's Addgene catalogue record.]
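Description:
pTE-0X38-GCT5 is a bacterial expression plasmid built on the pTE-0X1-GCT5 backbone (about 6.1 kb without insert) and described by the depositor as a derivative of pTE-mcs. It is maintained as a high-copy plasmid in standard E. coli cloning strains and is selected with hygromycin. The record gives no feature table, so the replication origins, any mycobacterial replication or integration functions, and the identity of the hygromycin resistance cassette are not stated and cannot be described in detail here.

The payload is a synthetic insert of roughly 500 bp named P#38-gfp, cloned between XbaI and SphI sites that both remain intact, so the segment can be excised or exchanged. According to the depositor, the result is GFP placed under the control of a strong promoter, presumably the element designated P#38. At this size the insert seems too short to hold a promoter plus a complete GFP coding sequence, so it may comprise the promoter and only part of the reporter, with the remainder supplied by the backbone; the record does not clarify this. The meaning of the "GCT5" part of the name is also not explained, nor is it stated whether GFP carries any tag.

The associated publication concerns controlled proteolysis as a way to inactivate proteins in mycobacteria, including depletion of the RNA polymerase beta subunit. In that context, a strongly expressed GFP reporter plasmid would plausibly serve to monitor expression or protein levels by fluorescence, but the record does not specify this construct's role in the work.
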