Addgene plasmid #27051: pTE-0X38-GCT5
Depositing lab: Dirk Schnappinger. Depositing organization: Cornell University. Publication: Protein inactivation in mycobacteria by controlled proteolysis and its application to deplete the beta subunit of RNA polymerase. Kim JH, Wei JR, Wallach JB, Robbins RS, Rubin EJ, Schnappinger D. Nucleic Acids Res. 2011 Mar;39(6):2210-20. doi: 10.1093/nar/gkq1149 PubMed 21075796.
Backbone
  Vector backbone: pTE-0X1-GCT5
  Backbone size w/o insert (bp): 6055
  Vector type: Bacterial Expression
Growth in bacteria
  Bacterial resistance: Hygromycin, 200 μg/mL
  Growth temperature: 37°C
  Growth strain: DH5alpha
  Copy number: High Copy
Gene/Insert
  Gene/Insert name: P#38-gfp
  Species: synthetic gene
  Insert size (bp): 502
  Cloning method: Restriction Enzyme; 5′ cloning site XbaI (not destroyed); 3′ cloning site SphI (not destroyed)
  Sequencing primers: 5′ n/a
Terms and licenses: Academic/Nonprofit Terms; Industry Terms: Not Available to Industry
Depositor comments: pTE-mcs derivative (Addgene plasmid# 20320) with GFP under the control of a strong promoter
How to cite: pTE-0X38-GCT5 was a gift from Dirk Schnappinger (Addgene plasmid # 27051 ; http://n2t.net/addgene:27051 ; RRID:Addgene_27051)
